Addgene plasmid #85408: pGH311_wtGFP S65T
Purpose: lentiviral expression vector for wtGFP S65T
Depositing lab: Michael Bassik. Depositing organization: Stanford University. Publication: Directed evolution using dCas9-targeted somatic hypermutation in mammalian cells. Hess GT, Fresard L, Han K, Lee CH, Li A, Cimprich KA, Montgomery SB, Bassik MC. Nat Methods. 2016 Oct 31. doi: 10.1038/nmeth.4038. PubMed 27798611.
Backbone
  Vector backbone: pSicoR_no puro
  Vector type: Mammalian Expression, Lentiviral
Growth in bacteria
  Bacterial resistance: Ampicillin, 100 μg/mL
  Growth temperature: 37°C
  Growth strain: NEB Stable
  Copy number: Unknown
Gene/Insert
  Gene/Insert name: wtGFP S65T
Terms and licenses: Academic/Nonprofit Terms; Industry Terms: Not Available to Industry
How to cite: pGH311_wtGFP S65T was a gift from Michael Bassik (Addgene plasmid # 85408 ; http://n2t.net/addgene:85408 ; RRID:Addgene_85408)
