[The description below was written by a language model from this plasmid's Addgene catalogue record and pLannotate feature annotations shown in this document.]
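Description:
pGH311_wtGFP S65T is a 7,755-nt lentiviral transfer plasmid for mammalian expression, built on a pSicoR backbone described as lacking the puromycin cassette. Consistent with that, the feature table shows no mammalian selection marker. It is propagated in bacteria through a high-copy ColE1/pUC-type origin and selected with ampicillin via the β-lactamase gene. The recorded host is a recombination-tolerant strain, which is typical for plasmids carrying repeated LTR sequences.

The viral portion follows a third-generation layout. A CMV enhancer/promoter fused to a truncated HIV-1 5' LTR drives Tat-independent transcription of the genomic RNA in packaging cells. It is followed by the Ψ packaging signal (extending into a gag fragment), the Rev response element for nuclear export of unspliced RNA, and the cPPT/CTS, which aids nuclear import of the reverse-transcribed genome. The internal expression cassette uses the human EF-1α core promoter with its intron A, placed immediately upstream of the GFP open reading frame across the numbering origin of the circular map. WPRE follows the coding sequence to enhance transcript stability and expression. A nef-derived fragment and a second truncated LTR form the 3' end of the vector genome.

The annotation software labels the 720-nt coding sequence as EGFP. The catalogue describes it as wild-type GFP carrying the S65T substitution, a change known to shift excitation toward 488 nm and increase brightness. The exact differences from EGFP cannot be judged from the record. The stated purpose is lentiviral delivery of this GFP variant. The associated publication concerns dCas9-targeted somatic hypermutation for directed evolution in mammalian cells, which suggests use as an integrated fluorescent target or reporter, although the record does not spell this out.
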