Features (pLannotate 1.2.2; 20 found; start..end, strand, type, name):
      1..720     +  CDS            EGFP: the original enhanced GFP (Yang et al., 1996) mammalian codon-optimized
    787..810     +  misc_feature   MCS (fragment): pBluescript multiple cloning site
    810..1398    +  misc_feature   WPRE: woodchuck hepatitis virus posttranscriptional regulatory element
   1399..1418    +  misc_feature   MCS (fragment): pBluescript multiple cloning site
   1420..1920    +  CDS            nef (fragment): NEF_HV1LA - Experimental evidence at protein level: Swiss-Prot protein existence level 1. Extracellular Nef protein targets CD4(+) T-lymphocytes for apoptosis by interacting with CXCR4 surface receptors. From Human immunodeficiency virus type 1 group M subtype B (isolate Lai) (HIV-1).
   1927..2107    +  LTR            5' LTR (truncated): truncated 5' long terminal repeat (LTR) from HIV-1
   2169..2757    -  rep_origin     ori: high-copy-number ColE1/pMB1/pBR322/pUC origin of replication
   2928..3788    -  CDS            AmpR: β-lactamase; bla; confers resistance to ampicillin, carbenicillin, and related antibiotics
   3789..3893    -  promoter       AmpR promoter: bla
   3952..4004    -  misc_feature   bom (fragment): basis of mobility region from pBR322
   4159..4538    +  enhancer       CMV enhancer: human cytomegalovirus immediate early enhancer
   4539..4738    +  promoter       CMV promoter: human cytomegalovirus (CMV) immediate early promoter
   4756..4936    +  LTR            5' LTR (truncated): truncated 5' long terminal repeat (LTR) from HIV-1
   4983..5108    +  misc_feature   HIV-1 Ψ: packaging signal of human immunodeficiency virus type 1
   5092..5430    +  CDS            HIV-1 gag (fragment): gag protein from human immunodeficiency virus 1; gag
   5605..5838    +  misc_feature   RRE: The Rev response element (RRE) of HIV-1 allows for Rev-dependent mRNA export from the nucleus to the cytoplasm.
   6215..6315    +  CDS            Rev (fragment): human immunodeficiency virus 1 (HIV-1) Rev protein; rev; enhances nuclear export of unspliced and incompletely spliced viral mRNAs
   6365..6482    +  misc_feature   cPPT/CTS: central polypurine tract and central termination sequence of HIV-1
   6585..6796    +  promoter       EF-1α core promoter: core promoter for human elongation factor EF-1α
   6797..7735    +  intron         EF-1α intron A: intron upstream of the start codon of human EF-1α
>Addgene plasmid #85408 | pGH311_wtGFP S65T | addgene full sequence | sequence record 170765 | Addgene NGS Result
ATGGTGAGCAAGGGCGAGGAGCTGTTCACCGGGGTGGTGCCCATCCTGGTCGAGCTGGACGGCGACGTAA
ACGGCCACAAGTTCAGCGTGTCTGGCGAGGGCGAGGGCGATGCCACCTACGGCAAGCTGACCCTGAAGTT
CATCTGCACCACCGGCAAGCTGCCCGTGCCCTGGCCCACCCTCGTGACCACCTTCACCTACGGCGTGCAG
TGCTTCAGCCGCTACCCCGACCACATGAAGCAGCACGACTTCTTCAAGTCCGCCATGCCCGAAGGCTACG
TCCAGGAGCGCACCATCTTCTTCAAGGACGACGGCAACTACAAGACCCGCGCCGAGGTGAAGTTCGAGGG
CGACACCCTGGTGAACCGCATCGAGCTGAAGGGCATCGACTTCAAGGAGGACGGCAACATCCTGGGGCAC
AAGCTGGAGTACAACTACAACAGCCACAACGTCTATATCATGGCCGACAAGCAGAAGAACGGCATCAAGG
CGAACTTCAAGATCCGCCACAACATCGAGGACGGCAGCGTGCAGCTCGCCGACCACTACCAGCAGAACAC
CCCCATCGGCGACGGCCCCGTGCTGCTGCCCGACAACCACTACCTGAGCACCCAGTCCGCCCTGAGCAAA
GACCCCAACGAGAAGCGCGATCACATGGTCCTGCTGGAGTTCGTGACCGCCGCCGGGATCACTCTCGGCA
TGGACGAGCTGTACAAGTAATCTAGAGTTGAACCGACTAGTAAGCCAGGTCGAGACATGTTTAAGGGTTC
CGGTTCCACTAGGTACAATTCGATATCAAGCTTATCGATAATCAACCTCTGGATTACAAAATTTGTGAAA
GATTGACTGGTATTCTTAACTATGTTGCTCCTTTTACGCTATGTGGATACGCTGCTTTAATGCCTTTGTA
TCATGCTATTGCTTCCCGTATGGCTTTCATTTTCTCCTCCTTGTATAAATCCTGGTTGCTGTCTCTTTAT
GAGGAGTTGTGGCCCGTTGTCAGGCAACGTGGCGTGGTGTGCACTGTGTTTGCTGACGCAACCCCCACTG
GTTGGGGCATTGCCACCACCTGTCAGCTCCTTTCCGGGACTTTCGCTTTCCCCCTCCCTATTGCCACGGC
GGAACTCATCGCCGCCTGCCTTGCCCGCTGCTGGACAGGGGCTCGGCTGTTGGGCACTGACAATTCCGTG
GTGTTGTCGGGGAAATCATCGTCCTTTCCTTGGCTGCTCGCCTGTGTTGCCACCTGGATTCTGCGCGGGA
CGTCCTTCTGCTACGTCCCTTCGGCCCTCAATCCAGCGGACCTTCCTTCCCGCGGCCTGCTGCCGGCTCT
GCGGCCTCTTCCGCGTCTTCGCCTTCGCCCTCAGACGAGTCGGATCTCCCTTTGGGCCGCCTCCCCGCAT
CGATACCGTCGACCTCGATCGAGACCTAGAAAAACATGGAGCAATCACAAGTAGCAATACAGCAGCTACC
AATGCTGATTGTGCCTGGCTAGAAGCACAAGAGGAGGAGGAGGTGGGTTTTCCAGTCACACCTCAGGTAC
CTTTAAGACCAATGACTTACAAGGCAGCTGTAGATCTTAGCCACTTTTTAAAAGAAAAGGGGGGACTGGA
AGGGCTAATTCACTCCCAACGAAGACAAGATATCCTTGATCTGTGGATCTACCACACACAAGGCTACTTC
CCTGATTGGCAGAACTACACACCAGGGCCAGGGATCAGATATCCACTGACCTTTGGATGGTGCTACAAGC
TAGTACCAGTTGAGCAAGAGAAGGTAGAAGAAGCCAATGAAGGAGAGAACACCCGCTTGTTACACCCTGT
GAGCCTGCATGGGATGGATGACCCGGAGAGAGAAGTATTAGAGTGGAGGTTTGACAGCCGCCTAGCATTT
CATCACATGGCCCGAGAGCTGCATCCGGACTGTACTGGGTCTCTCTGGTTAGACCAGATCTGAGCCTGGG
AGCTCTCTGGCTAACTAGGGAACCCACTGCTTAAGCCTCAATAAAGCTTGCCTTGAGTGCTTCAAGTAGT
GTGTGCCCGTCTGTTGTGTGACTCTGGTAACTAGAGATCCCTCAGACCCTTTTAGTCAGTGTGGAAAATC
TCTAGCAGCATGTGAGCAAAAGGCCAGCAAAAGGCCAGGAACCGTAAAAAGGCCGCGTTGCTGGCGTTTT
TCCATAGGCTCCGCCCCCCTGACGAGCATCACAAAAATCGACGCTCAAGTCAGAGGTGGCGAAACCCGAC
AGGACTATAAAGATACCAGGCGTTTCCCCCTGGAAGCTCCCTCGTGCGCTCTCCTGTTCCGACCCTGCCG
CTTACCGGATACCTGTCCGCCTTTCTCCCTTCGGGAAGCGTGGCGCTTTCTCATAGCTCACGCTGTAGGT
ATCTCAGTTCGGTGTAGGTCGTTCGCTCCAAGCTGGGCTGTGTGCACGAACCCCCCGTTCAGCCCGACCG
CTGCGCCTTATCCGGTAACTATCGTCTTGAGTCCAACCCGGTAAGACACGACTTATCGCCACTGGCAGCA
GCCACTGGTAACAGGATTAGCAGAGCGAGGTATGTAGGCGGTGCTACAGAGTTCTTGAAGTGGTGGCCTA
ACTACGGCTACACTAGAAGAACAGTATTTGGTATCTGCGCTCTGCTGAAGCCAGTTACCTTCGGAAAAAG
AGTTGGTAGCTCTTGATCCGGCAAACAAACCACCGCTGGTAGCGGTGGTTTTTTTGTTTGCAAGCAGCAG
ATTACGCGCAGAAAAAAAGGATCTCAAGAAGATCCTTTGATCTTTTCTACGGGGTCTGACGCTCAGTGGA
ACGAAAACTCACGTTAAGGGATTTTGGTCATGAGATTATCAAAAAGGATCTTCACCTAGATCCTTTTAAA
TTAAAAATGAAGTTTTAAATCAATCTAAAGTATATATGAGTAAACTTGGTCTGACAGTTACCAATGCTTA
ATCAGTGAGGCACCTATCTCAGCGATCTGTCTATTTCGTTCATCCATAGTTGCCTGACTCCCCGTCGTGT
AGATAACTACGATACGGGAGGGCTTACCATCTGGCCCCAGTGCTGCAATGATACCGCGAGACCCACGCTC
ACCGGCTCCAGATTTATCAGCAATAAACCAGCCAGCCGGAAGGGCCGAGCGCAGAAGTGGTCCTGCAACT
TTATCCGCCTCCATCCAGTCTATTAATTGTTGCCGGGAAGCTAGAGTAAGTAGTTCGCCAGTTAATAGTT
TGCGCAACGTTGTTGCCATTGCTACAGGCATCGTGGTGTCACGCTCGTCGTTTGGTATGGCTTCATTCAG
CTCCGGTTCCCAACGATCAAGGCGAGTTACATGATCCCCCATGTTGTGCAAAAAAGCGGTTAGCTCCTTC
GGTCCTCCGATCGTTGTCAGAAGTAAGTTGGCCGCAGTGTTATCACTCATGGTTATGGCAGCACTGCATA
ATTCTCTTACTGTCATGCCATCCGTAAGATGCTTTTCTGTGACTGGTGAGTACTCAACCAAGTCATTCTG
AGAATAGTGTATGCGGCGACCGAGTTGCTCTTGCCCGGCGTCAATACGGGATAATACCGCGCCACATAGC
AGAACTTTAAAAGTGCTCATCATTGGAAAACGTTCTTCGGGGCGAAAACTCTCAAGGATCTTACCGCTGT
TGAGATCCAGTTCGATGTAACCCACTCGTGCACCCAACTGATCTTCAGCATCTTTTACTTTCACCAGCGT
TTCTGGGTGAGCAAAAACAGGAAGGCAAAATGCCGCAAAAAAGGGAATAAGGGCGACACGGAAATGTTGA
ATACTCATACTCTTCCTTTTTCAATATTATTGAAGCATTTATCAGGGTTATTGTCTCATGAGCGGATACA
TATTTGAATGTATTTAGAAAAATAAACAAATAGGGGTTCCGCGCACATTTCCCCGAAAAGTGCCACCTGA
CGTCGACGGATCGGGAGATCTCCCGATCCCCTATGGTGCACTCTCAGTACAATCTGCTCTGATGCCGCAT
AGTTAAGCCAGTATCTGCTCCCTGCTTGTGTGTTGGAGGTCGCTGAGTAGTGCGCGAGCAAAATTTAAGC
TACAACAAGGCAAGGCTTGACCGACAATTGCATGAAGAATCTGCTTAGGGTTAGGCGTTTTGCGCTGCTT
CGCGATGTACGGGCCAGATATACGCGTTGACATTGATTATTGACTAGTTATTAATAGTAATCAATTACGG
GGTCATTAGTTCATAGCCCATATATGGAGTTCCGCGTTACATAACTTACGGTAAATGGCCCGCCTGGCTG
ACCGCCCAACGACCCCCGCCCATTGACGTCAATAATGACGTATGTTCCCATAGTAACGCCAATAGGGACT
TTCCATTGACGTCAATGGGTGGAGTATTTACGGTAAACTGCCCACTTGGCAGTACATCAAGTGTATCATA
TGCCAAGTACGCCCCCTATTGACGTCAATGACGGTAAATGGCCCGCCTGGCATTATGCCCAGTACATGAC
CTTATGGGACTTTCCTACTTGGCAGTACATCTACGTATTAGTCATCGCTATTACCATGGTGATGCGGTTT
TGGCAGTACATCAATGGGCGTGGATAGCGGTTTGACTCACGGGGATTTCCAAGTCTCCACCCCATTGACG
TCAATGGGAGTTTGTTTTGGCACCAAAATCAACGGGACTTTCCAAAATGTCGTAACAACTCCGCCCCATT
GACGCAAATGGGCGGTAGGCGTGTACGGTGGGAGGTCTATATAAGCAGCGCGTTTTGCCTGTACTGGGTC
TCTCTGGTTAGACCAGATCTGAGCCTGGGAGCTCTCTGGCTAACTAGGGAACCCACTGCTTAAGCCTCAA
TAAAGCTTGCCTTGAGTGCTTCAAGTAGTGTGTGCCCGTCTGTTGTGTGACTCTGGTAACTAGAGATCCC
TCAGACCCTTTTAGTCAGTGTGGAAAATCTCTAGCAGTGGCGCCCGAACAGGGACTTGAAAGCGAAAGGG
AAACCAGAGGAGCTCTCTCGACGCAGGACTCGGCTTGCTGAAGCGCGCACGGCAAGAGGCGAGGGGCGGC
GACTGGTGAGTACGCCAAAAATTTTGACTAGCGGAGGCTAGAAGGAGAGAGATGGGTGCGAGAGCGTCAG
TATTAAGCGGGGGAGAATTAGATCGCGATGGGAAAAAATTCGGTTAAGGCCAGGGGGAAAGAAAAAATAT
AAATTAAAACATATAGTATGGGCAAGCAGGGAGCTAGAACGATTCGCAGTTAATCCTGGCCTGTTAGAAA
CATCAGAAGGCTGTAGACAAATACTGGGACAGCTACAACCATCCCTTCAGACAGGATCAGAAGAACTTAG
ATCATTATATAATACAGTAGCAACCCTCTATTGTGTGCATCAAAGGATAGAGATAAAAGACACCAAGGAA
GCTTTAGACAAGATAGAGGAAGAGCAAAACAAAAGTAAGACCACCGCACAGCAAGCGGCCGGCCGCTGAT
CTTCAGACCTGGAGGAGGAGATATGAGGGACAATTGGAGAAGTGAATTATATAAATATAAAGTAGTAAAA
ATTGAACCATTAGGAGTAGCACCCACCAAGGCAAAGAGAAGAGTGGTGCAGAGAGAAAAAAGAGCAGTGG
GAATAGGAGCTTTGTTCCTTGGGTTCTTGGGAGCAGCAGGAAGCACTATGGGCGCAGCGTCAATGACGCT
GACGGTACAGGCCAGACAATTATTGTCTGGTATAGTGCAGCAGCAGAACAATTTGCTGAGGGCTATTGAG
GCGCAACAGCATCTGTTGCAACTCACAGTCTGGGGCATCAAGCAGCTCCAGGCAAGAATCCTGGCTGTGG
AAAGATACCTAAAGGATCAACAGCTCCTGGGGATTTGGGGTTGCTCTGGAAAACTCATTTGCACCACTGC
TGTGCCTTGGAATGCTAGTTGGAGTAATAAATCTCTGGAACAGATTTGGAATCACACGACCTGGATGGAG
TGGGACAGAGAAATTAACAATTACACAAGCTTAATACACTCCTTAATTGAAGAATCGCAAAACCAGCAAG
AAAAGAATGAACAAGAATTATTGGAATTAGATAAATGGGCAAGTTTGTGGAATTGGTTTAACATAACAAA
TTGGCTGTGGTATATAAAATTATTCATAATGATAGTAGGAGGCTTGGTAGGTTTAAGAATAGTTTTTGCT
GTACTTTCTATAGTGAATAGAGTTAGGCAGGGATATTCACCATTATCGTTTCAGACCCACCTCCCAACCC
CGAGGGGACCCGACAGGCCCGAAGGAATAGAAGAAGAAGGTGGAGAGAGAGACAGAGACAGATCCATTCG
ATTAGTGAACGGATCGGCACTGCGTGCGCCAATTCTGCAGACAAATGGCAGTATTCATCCACAATTTTAA
AAGAAAAGGGGGGATTGGGGGGTACAGTGCAGGGGAAAGAATAGTAGACATAATAGCAACAGACATACAA
ACTAAAGAATTACAAAAACAAATTACAAAAATTCAAAATTTTCGGGTTTATTACAGGGACAGCAGAGATC
CAGTTTGGTTAGTACCGGGCCCGCTCTAGGGCCGCGTGGATAACCGTATTACCGCCATGCATGTGCCCGT
CAGTGGGCAGAGCGCACATCGCCCACAGTCCCCGAGAAGTTGGGGGGAGGGGTCGGCAATTGAACCGGTG
CCTAGAGAAGGTGGCGCGGGGTAAACTGGGAAAGTGATGTCGTGTACTGGCTCCGCCTTTTTCCCGAGGG
TGGGGGAGAACCGTATATAAGTGCAGTAGTCGCCGTGAACGTTCTTTTTCGCAACGGGTTTGCCGCCAGA
ACACAGGTAAGTGCCGTGTGTGGTTCCCGCGGGCCTGGCCTCTTTACGGGTTATGGCCCTTGCGTGCCTT
GAATTACTTCCACCTGGCTGCAGTACGTGATTCTTGATCCCGAGCTTCGGGTTGGAAGTGGGTGGGAGAG
TTCGAGGCCTTGCGCTTAAGGAGCCCCTTCGCCTCGTGCTTGAGTTGAGGCCTGGCCTGGGCGCTGGGGC
CGCCGCGTGCGAATCTGGTGGCACCTTCGCGCCTGTCTCGCTGCTTTCGATAAGTCTCTAGCCATTTAAA
ATTTTTGATGACCTGCTGCGACGCTTTTTTTCTGGCAAGATAGTCTTGTAAATGCGGGCCAAGATCTGCA
CACTGGTATTTCGGTTTTTGGGGCCGCGGGCGGCGACGGGGCCCGTGCGTCCCAGCGCACATGTTCGGCG
AGGCGGGGCCTGCGAGCGCGGCCACCGAGAATCGGACGGGGGTAGTCTCAAGCTGGCCGGCCTGCTCTGG
TGCCTGGCCTCGCGCCGCCGTGTATCGCCCCGCCCTGGGCGGCAAGGCTGGCCCGGTCGGCACCAGTTGC
GTGAGCGGAAAGATGGCCGCTTCCCGGCCCTGCTGCAGGGAGCTCAAAATGGAGGACGCGGCGCTCGGGA
GAGCGGGCGGGTGAGTCACCCACACAAAGGAAAAGGGCCTTTCCGTCCTCAGCCGTCGCTTCATGTGACT
CCACGGAGTACCGGGCGCCGTCCAGGCACCTCGATTAGTTCTCGAGCTTTTGGAGTACGTCGTCTTTAGG
TTGGGGGGAGGGGTTTTATGCGATGGAGTTTCCCCACACTGAGTGGGTGGAGACTGAAGTTAGGCCAGCT
TGGCACTTGATGTAATTCTCCTTGGAATTTGCCCTTTTTGAGTTTGGATCTTGGTTCATTCTCAAGCCTC
AGACAGTGGTTCAAAGTTTTTTTCTTCCATTTCAGGTGTCGTGAGCTAGCCCACC
