>Addgene plasmid #85408 | pGH311_wtGFP S65T | addgene partial sequence | sequence record 167762 | WPRE-R 5'-CATAGCGTAAAAGGAGCAACA-3'
ATCCAGAGGTTGATTATCGATAAGCTTGATATCGAATTGTACCTAGTGGAACCGGAACCCTTAAACATGT
CTCGACCTGGCTTACTAGTCGGTTCAACTCTAGATTACTTGTACAGCTCGTCCATGCCGAGAGTGATCCC
GGCGGCGGTCACGAACTCCAGCAGGACCATGTGATCGCGCTTCTCGTTGGGGTCTTTGCTCAGGGCGGAC
TGGGTGCTCAGGTAGTGGTTGTCGGGCAGCAGCACGGGGCCGTCGCCGATGGGGGTGTTCTGCTGGTAGT
GGTCGGCGAGCTGCACGCTGCCGTCCTCGATGTTGTGGCGGATCTTGAAGTTCGCCTTGATGCCGTTCTT
CTGCTTGTCGGCCATGATATAGACGTTGTGGCTGTTGTAGTTGTACTCCAGCTTGTGCCCCAGGATGTTG
CCGTCCTCCTTGAAGTCGATGCCCTTCAGCTCGATGCGGTTCACCAGGGTGTCGCCCTCGAACTTCACCT
CGGCGCGGGTCTTGTAGTTGCCGTCGTCCTTGAAGAAGATGGTGCGCTCCTGGACGTAGCCTTCGGGCAT
GGCGGACTTGAAGAAGTCGTGCTGCTTCATGTGGTCGGGGTAGCGGCTGAAGCACTGCACGCCGTAGGTG
AAGGTGGTCACGAGGGTGGGCCAGGGCACGGGCAGCTTGCCGGTGGTGCAGATGAACTTCAGGGTCAGCT
TGCCGTAGGTGGCATCGCCCTCGCCCTCGCCAGACACGCTGAACTTGTGGCCGTTTACGTCGCCGTCCAG
CTCGACCAGGATGGGCACCACCCCGGTGA
