>Addgene plasmid #85408 | pGH311_wtGFP S65T | addgene partial sequence | sequence record 167763 | EF1a-F 5'-TCAAGCCTCAGACAGTGGTTC-3'
GTGTCGTGAGCTAGCCCACCATGGTGAGCAAGGGCGAGGAGCTGTTCACCGGGGTGGTGCCCATCCTGGT
CGAGCTGGACGGCGACGTAAACGGCCACAAGTTCAGCGTGTCTGGCGAGGGCGAGGGCGATGCCACCTAC
GGCAAGCTGACCCTGAAGTTCATCTGCACCACCGGCAAGCTGCCCGTGCCCTGGCCCACCCTCGTGACCA
CCTTCACCTACGGCGTGCAGTGCTTCAGCCGCTACCCCGACCACATGAAGCAGCACGACTTCTTCAAGTC
CGCCATGCCCGAAGGCTACGTCCAGGAGCGCACCATCTTCTTCAAGGACGACGGCAACTACAAGACCCGC
GCCGAGGTGAAGTTCGAGGGCGACACCCTGGTGAACCGCATCGAGCTGAAGGGCATCGACTTCAAGGAGG
ACGGCAACATCCTGGGGCACAAGCTGGAGTACAACTACAACAGCCACAACGTCTATATCATGGCCGACAA
GCAGAAGAACGGCATCAAGGCGAACTTCAAGATCCGCCACAACATCGAGGACGGCAGCGTGCAGCTCGCC
GACCACTACCAGCAGAACACCCCCATCGGCGACGGCCCCGTGCTGCTGCCCGACAACCACTACCTGAGCA
CCCAGTCCGCCCTGAGCAAAGACCCCAACGAGAAGCGCGATCACATGGTCCTGCTGGAGTTCGTGACCGC
CGCCGGGATCACTCTCGGCATGGACGAGCTGTACAAGTAATCTAGAGTTGAACCGACTAGTAAGCCAGGT
CGAGACATGTTTAAGGGTTCCGGTTCCACTAGGTACAATTCGATATCAAGCTTATCGATAATCAACCTCT
GGATTACAA
